>Addgene plasmid #100508 | pRK5-FLAG-SAMTOR | addgene full sequence | sequence record 197111 | Addgene NGS Result
TAATGTGAGTTAGCTCACTCATTAGGCACCCCAGGCTTTACACTTTATGCTTCCGGCTCGTATGTTGTGT
GGAATTGTGAGCGGATAACAATTTCACACAGGAAACAGCTATGACATGATTACGAATTAATTCGAGCTCG
CCCGACATTGATTATTGACTAGTTATTAATAGTAATCAATTACGGGGTCATTAGTTCATAGCCCATATAT
GGAGTTCCGCGTTACATAACTTACGGTAAATGGCCCGCCTGGCTGACCGCCCAACGACCCCCGCCCATTG
ACGTCAATAATGACGTATGTTCCCATAGTAACGCCAATAGGGACTTTCCATTGACGTCAATGGGTGGAGT
ATTTACGGTAAACTGCCCACTTGGCAGTACATCAAGTGTATCATATGCCAAGTACGCCCCCTATTGACGT
CAATGACGGTAAATGGCCCGCCTGGCATTATGCCCAGTACATGACCTTATGGGACTTTCCTACTTGGCAG
TACATCTACGTATTAGTCATCGCTATTACCATGGTGATGCGGTTTTGGCAGTACATCAATGGGCGTGGAT
AGCGGTTTGACTCACGGGGATTTCCAAGTCTCCACCCCATTGACGTCAATGGGAGTTTGTTTTGGCACCA
AAATCAACGGGACTTTCCAAAATGTCGTAACAACTCCGCCCCATTGACGCAAATGGGCGGTAGGCGTGTA
CGGTGGGAGGTCTATATAAGCAGAGCTCGTTTAGTGAACCGTCAGATCGCCTGGAGACGCCATCCACGCT
GTTTTGACCTCCATAGAAGACACCGGGACCGATCCAGCCTCCGCGGCCGGGAACGGTGCATTGGAACGCG
GATTCCCCGTGCCAAGAGTGACGTAAGTACCGCCTATAGAGTCTATAGGCCCACCCCCTTGGCTTCGTTA
GAACGCGGCTACAATTAATACATAACCTTATGTATCATACACATACGATTTAGGTGACACTATAGAATAA
CATCCACTTTGCCTTTCTCTCCACAGGTGTCCACTCCCAGGTCCAACTGCACCTCGGTTCTATCGATTGA
ATTCACCATGGAAATGGACTACAAGGATGACGATGACAAGGGTGGTGGTGGTGGTGCGTCGACGATGGAG
CCAGGGGCCGGCGGCCGAAATACTGCTCGTGCGCAGAGGGCCGGGTCCCCGAACACTCCGCCGCCCCGGG
AGCAGGAGCGGAAACTGGAGCAGGAGAAGCTCTCCGGTGTGGTGAAGAGCGTCCACCGGCGGCTCCGCAA
GAAGTACCGAGAAGTGGGAGATTTTGATAAGATCTGGCGAGAACACTGTGAGGATGAAGAAACTCTTTGT
GAATATGCCGTTGCAATGAAAAATTTGGCAGATAATCATTGGGCAAAAACTTGTGAGGGCGAAGGTCGTA
TTGAATGGTGTTGTAGTGTATGCAGAGAATATTTCCAAAATGGTGGGAAGAGAAAAGCACTTGAGAAAGA
TGAAAAAAGAGCTGTACTTGCCACTAAGACCACTCCAGCCTTAAATATGCATGAGTCTTCTCAACTTGAA
GGTCATTTAACCAACCTCAGCTTTACAAACCCTGAATTTATAACTGAGTTGCTACAAGCCTCAGGAAAAA
TCAGATTACTTGATGTTGGCAGCTGCTTTAACCCATTTCTGAAGTTTGAAGAATTTCTAACTGTTGGCAT
AGATATTGTACCTGCTGTAGAGAGTGTCTATAAATGTGATTTCCTGAACTTACAGCTTCAGCAACCACTC
CAGCTTGCACAGGATGCTATAGATGCTTTTTTGAAGCAGCTGAAAAACCCTATTGATTCTCTTCCTGGAG
AGCTTTTCCATGTGGTTGTTTTCTCTCTCCTTCTTTCTTATTTTCCATCTCCTTACCAGCGATGGATTTG
CTGCAAGAAAGCCCATGAACTGTTAGTGTTAAATGGTTTATTACTAATCATCACACCTGATTCCTCCCAT
CAGAACCGTCATGCTATGATGATGAAAAGCTGGAAGATTGCTATAGAGTCCCTGGGCTTTAAACGCTTCA
AGTACTCAAAATTTTCACATATGCATCTGATGGCATTTAGGAAAATCTCTCTAAAAACCACAAGTGACTT
GGTTAGTAGGAACTACCCAGGAATGTTATATATTCCTCAAGATTTCAACAGTATAGAAGATGAGGAATAT
TCTAACCCTTCCTGCTATGTTCGATCAGATATAGAAGATGAACAACTAGCATATGGTTTCACAGAACTCC
CTGATGCGCCATATGACTCAGATTCTGGAGAAAGTCAAGCCAGCTCTATTCCTTTCTATGAGCTAGAAGA
CCCCATATTACTTTTAAGTTAAGCGGCCGCTAAGTAAGTAAGGATCCCCAGCTTGGCCGCCATGGCCCAA
CTTGTTTATTGCAGCTTATAATGGTTACAAATAAAGCAATAGCATCACAAATTTCACAAATAAAGCATTT
TTTTCACTGCATTCTAGTTGTGGTTTGTCCAAACTCATCAATGTATCTTATCATGTCTGGATCGGGAATT
AATTCGGCGCAGCACCATGGCCTGAAATAACCTCTGAAAGAGGAACTTGGTTAGGTACCTTCTGAGGCGG
AAAGAACCAGCTGTGGAATGTGTGTCAGTTAGGGTGTGGAAAGTCCCCAGGCTCCCCAGCAGGCAGAAGT
ATGCAAAGCATGCATCTCAATTAGTCAGCAACCAGGTGTGGAAAGTCCCCAGGCTCCCCAGCAGGCAGAA
GTATGCAAAGCATGCATCTCAATTAGTCAGCAACCATAGTCCCGCCCCTAACTCCGCCCATCCCGCCCCT
AACTCCGCCCAGTTCCGCCCATTCTCCGCCCCATGGCTGACTAATTTTTTTTATTTATGCAGAGGCCGAG
GCCGCCTCGGCCTCTGAGCTATTCCAGAAGTAGTGAGGAGGCTTTTTTGGAGGCCTAGGCTTTTGCAAAA
AGCTGTTAACAGCTTGGCACTGGCCGTCGTTTTACAACGTCGTGACTGGGAAAACCCTGGCGTTACCCAA
CTTAATCGCCTTGCAGCACATCCCCCTTTCGCCAGCTGGCGTAATAGCGAAGAGGCCCGCACCGATCGCC
CTTCCCAACAGTTGCGCAGCCTGAATGGCGAATGGCGCCTGATGCGGTATTTTCTCCTTACGCATCTGTG
CGGTATTTCACACCGCATA
[142 nt withheld, positions 3170-3311]
C
[141 nt withheld, positions 3313-3453]
CCTTTGACGTTGGAGTCCACGTTCTTT
[37 nt withheld, positions 3481-3517]
ACCCTATCTCGGGCTATTCTTTTGATTTATAAGGGATTTTGCCGATTTCGGCCTATTGGTTAAAAAATGA
GCTGATTTAACAAAAATTTAACGCGAATTTTAACAAAATATTAACGTTTACAATTTTATGGTGCACTCTC
AGTACAATCTGCTCTGATGCCGCATAGTTAAGCCAGCCCCGACACCCGCCAACACCCGCTGACGCGCCCT
GACGGGCTTGTCTGCTCCCGGCATCCGCTTACAGACAAGCTGTGACCGTCTCCGGGAGCTGCATGTGTCA
GAGGTTTTCACCGTCATCACCGAAACGCGCGAGACGAAAGGGCCTCGTGATACGCCTATTTTTATAGGTT
AATGTCATGATAATAATGGTTTCTTAGACGTCAGGTGGCACTTTTCGGGGAAATGTGCGCGGAACCCCTA
TTTGTTTATTTTTCTAAATACATTCAAATATGTATCCGCTCATGAGACAATAACCCTGATAAATGCTTCA
ATAATATTGAAAAAGGAAGAGTATGAGTATTCAACATTTCCGTGTCGCCCTTATTCCCTTTTTTGCGGCA
TTTTGCCTTCCTGTTTTTGCTCACCCAGAAACGCTGGTGAAAGTAAAAGATGCTGAAGATCAGTTGGGTG
CACGAGTGGGTTACATCGAACTGGATCTCAACAGCGGTAAGATCCTTGAGAGTTTTCGCCCCGAAGAACG
TTTTCCAATGATGAGCACTTTTAAAGTTCTGCTATGTGGCGCGGTATTATCCCGTATTGACGCCGGGCAA
GAGCAACTCGGTCGCCGCATACACTATTCTCAGAATGACTTGGTTGAGTACTCACCAGTCACAGAAAAGC
ATCTTACGGATGGCATGACAGTAAGAGAATTATGCAGTGCTGCCATAACCATGAGTGATAACACTGCGGC
CAACTTACTTCTGACAACGATCGGAGGACCGAAGGAGCTAACCGCTTTTTTGCACAACATGGGGGATCAT
GTAACTCGCCTTGATCGTTGGGAACCGGAGCTGAATGAAGCCATACCAAACGACGAGCGTGACACCACGA
TGCCTGTAGCAATGGCAACAACGTTGCGCAAACTATTAACTGGCGAACTACTTACTCTAGCTTCCCGGCA
ACAATTAATAGACTGGATGGAGGCGGATAAAGTTGCAGGACCACTTCTGCGCTCGGCCCTTCCGGCTGGC
TGGTTTATTGCTGATAAATCTGGAGCCGGTGAGCGTGGGTCTCGCGGTATCATTGCAGCACTGGGGCCAG
ATGGTAAGCCCTCCCGTATCGTAGTTATCTACACGACGGGGAGTCAGGCAACTATGGATGAACGAAATAG
ACAGATCGCTGAGATAGGTGCCTCACTGATTAAGCATTGGTAACTGTCAGACCAAGTTTACTCATATATA
CTTTAGATTGATTTAAAACTTCATTTTTAATTTAAAAGGATCTAGGTGAAGATCCTTTTTGATAATCTCA
TGACCAAAATCCCTTAACGTGAGTTTTCGTTCCACTGAGCGTCAGACCCCGTAGAAAAGATCAAAGGATC
TTCTTGAGATCCTTTTTTTCTGCGCGTAATCTGCTGCTTGCAAACAAAAAAACCACCGCTACCAGCGGTG
GTTTGTTTGCCGGATCAAGAGCTACCAACTCTTTTTCCGAAGGTAACTGGCTTCAGCAGAGCGCAGATAC
CAAATACTGTTCTTCTAGTGTAGCCGTAGTTAGGCCACCACTTCAAGAACTCTGTAGCACCGCCTACATA
CCTCGCTCTGCTAATCCTGTTACCAGTGGCTGCTGCCAGTGGCGATAAGTCGTGTCTTACCGGGTTGGAC
TCAAGACGATAGTTACCGGATAAGGCGCAGCGGTCGGGCTGAACGGGGGGTTCGTGCACACAGCCCAGCT
TGGAGCGAACGACCTACACCGAACTGAGATACCTACAGCGTGAGCTATGAGAAAGCGCCACGCTTCCCGA
AGGGAGAAAGGCGGACAGGTATCCGGTAAGCGGCAGGGTCGGAACAGGAGAGCGCACGAGGGAGCTTCCA
GGGGGAAACGCCTGGTATCTTTATAGTCCTGTCGGGTTTCGCCACCTCTGACTTGAGCGTCGATTTTTGT
GATGCTCGTCAGGGGGGCGGAGCCTATGGAAAAACGCCAGCAACGCGGCCTTTTTACGGTTCCTGGCCTT
TTGCTGGCCTTTTGCTCACATGTTCTTTCCTGCGTTATCCCCTGATTCTGTGGATAACCGTATTACCGCC
TTTGAGTGAGCTGATACCGCTCGCCGCAGCCGAACGACCGAGCGCAGCGAGTCAGTGAGCGAGGAAGCGG
AAGAGCGCCCAATACGCAAACCGCCTCTCCCCGCGCGTTGGCCGATTCATTAATGCAGCTGGCACGACAG
GTTTCCCGACTGGAAAGCGGGCAGTGAGCGCAACGCAAT
Features (pLannotate 1.2.2; 21 found; start..end, strand, type, name):
      1..22      +  protein_bind   CAP binding site: CAP binding activates transcription in the presence of cAMP. E. coli catabolite activator protein
     37..67      +  promoter       lac promoter: promoter for the E. coli lac operon
     75..91      +  protein_bind   lac operator: The lac repressor binds to the lac operator to inhibit transcription in E. coli. This inhibition can be relieved by adding lactose or isopropyl-β-D-thiogalactopyranoside (IPTG). lac repressor encoded by lacI
    144..523     +  enhancer       CMV enhancer: human cytomegalovirus immediate early enhancer
    524..727     +  promoter       CMV promoter: human cytomegalovirus (CMV) immediate early promoter
    863..906     +  intron         CMV intron (fragment): modified intron A from human cytomegalovirus
    958..976     +  promoter       SP6 promoter: promoter for bacteriophage SP6 RNA polymerase
    980..1017    +  CDS            IgH signal sequence (fragment): signal sequence from the mouse immunoglobulin heavy chain variable region
   1070..1090    +  CDS            FLAG (fragment): FLAG® epitope tag, followed by an enterokinase cleavage site
   1115..2329    +  CDS            BMT2: SAMTR_HUMAN - Also known as C7orf60 From Homo sapiens (Human).
   2379..2513    +  polyA_signal   SV40 poly(A) signal: SV40 polyadenylation signal
   2582..2939    +  promoter       SV40 promoter: SV40 enhancer and early promoter
   2958..3112    +  CDS            lacZα (fragment): LacZα fragment of β-galactosidase; lacZ fragment
   3118..3169    -  misc_feature   bom (fragment): basis of mobility region from pBR322
   3188..3568    +  rep_origin     M13 ori (sequence partly withheld): M13 bacteriophage origin of replication; arrow indicates direction of (+) strand synthesis
   3644..3693    -  misc_feature   bom (fragment): basis of mobility region from pBR322
   3795..3830    -  CDS            rop (fragment): Rop protein, which maintains plasmids at low copy number; rop
   3925..4029    +  promoter       AmpR promoter: bla
   4030..4890    +  CDS            AmpR: β-lactamase; bla; confers resistance to ampicillin, carbenicillin, and related antibiotics
   5061..5649    +  rep_origin     ori: high-copy-number ColE1/pMB1/pBR322/pUC origin of replication
   5832..5924    +  CDS            lacI (fragment): lac repressor; lacI; The lac repressor binds to the lac operator to inhibit transcription in E. coli. This inhibition can be relieved by adding lactose or isopropyl-β-D-thiogalactopyranoside (IPTG).
