[The description below was written by a language model from this plasmid's Addgene catalogue record and pLannotate feature annotations shown in this document.]
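Description:
pRK5-FLAG-SAMTOR is a mammalian expression plasmid of about 5.9 kb, built on the pRK5 backbone, that drives production of human SAMTOR (gene symbol BMT2, formerly C7orf60) carrying an N-terminal FLAG epitope. In bacteria it is maintained through a high-copy ColE1/pUC-type origin and selected with ampicillin via the β-lactamase gene under its own promoter. The backbone also carries an M13 phage origin, which allows single-stranded DNA production, along with vestigial fragments of lacZα, lacI, rop and the pBR322 bom region. These fragments are remnants of the vector's construction and have no functional role.

The expression cassette consists of the human cytomegalovirus immediate early enhancer and promoter, followed by a short fragment of CMV intron A and an SP6 phage promoter that can serve for in vitro transcription or as a sequencing primer site. Downstream lie the FLAG tag and the SAMTOR coding sequence, cloned between SalI and NotI sites that were both preserved, and the transcript is terminated by an SV40 polyadenylation signal. The annotation software also flags a short partial match to a mouse immunoglobulin heavy-chain signal sequence just upstream of the tag. The record does not indicate that this is a functional secretion signal, and it may simply be leader sequence from the vector. An SV40 enhancer/early promoter region sits after the poly(A) signal. No mammalian selection marker is annotated, so the plasmid is suited to transient transfection.

SAMTOR is described in the associated publication as an S-adenosylmethionine sensor for the mTORC1 pathway. The FLAG tag allows the expressed protein to be detected or immunoprecipitated in studies of that signalling pathway.
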