Addgene plasmid #100508: pRK5-FLAG-SAMTOR
Purpose: Expresses FLAG tagged SAMTOR in mammalian cells
Depositing lab: David Sabatini. Depositing organization: Whitehead Institute for Biomedical Research. Publication: SAMTOR is an S-adenosylmethionine sensor for the mTORC1 pathway. Gu X, Orozco JM, Saxton RA, Condon KJ, Liu GY, Krawczyk PA, Scaria SM, Harper JW, Gygi SP, Sabatini DM. Science. 2017 Nov 10;358(6364):813-818. doi: 10.1126/science.aao3265. PubMed 29123071.
Backbone
  Vector backbone: pRK5
  Vector type: Mammalian Expression
Growth in bacteria
  Bacterial resistance: Ampicillin, 100 μg/mL
  Growth temperature: 37°C
  Growth strain: DH5alpha
  Copy number: Unknown
Gene/Insert
  Gene/Insert name: SAMTOR (alt name: C7orf60)
  Species: H. sapiens (human)
  GenBank ID: NM_152556.2
  Entrez Gene: BMT2 (a.k.a. C7orf60)
  Tag / fusion protein: FLAG (N terminal on insert)
  Cloning method: Restriction Enzyme; 5′ cloning site SalI (not destroyed); 3′ cloning site NotI (not destroyed)
  Sequencing primers: 5′ ATT TAG GTG ACA CTA TAG; 3′ TGT AAC CAT TAT AAG CTG
Terms and licenses: Academic/Nonprofit Terms; Industry Terms: Not Available to Industry
How to cite: pRK5-FLAG-SAMTOR was a gift from David Sabatini (Addgene plasmid # 100508 ; http://n2t.net/addgene:100508 ; RRID:Addgene_100508)
